>Addgene plasmid #244298 | pAAVLINK-EF1alpha-HA-5'-SETD5 | addgene full sequence | sequence record 491763 | Addgene NGS Result
CCTGCAGGCAGCTGCGCGCTCGCTCGCTCACTGAGGCCGCCCGGGCGTCGGGCGACCTTTGGTCGCCCGG
CCTCAGTGAGCGAGCGAGCGCGCAGAGAGGGAGTGGCCAACTCCATCACTAGGGGTTCCTGCGGCCGCAC
GCGTGGATCTGCGATCGCTCCGGTGCCCGTCAGTGGGCAGAGCGCACATCGCCCACAGTCCCCGAGAAGT
TGGGGGGAGGGGTCGGCAATTGAACGGGTGCCTAGAGAAGGTGGCGCGGGGTAAACTGGGAAAGTGATGT
CGTGTACTGGCTCCGCCTTTTTCCCGAGGGTGGGGGAGAACCGTATATAAGTGCAGTAGTCGCCGTGAAC
GTTCTTTTTCGCAACGGGTTTGCCGCCAGAACACAGCTGAAGCTTCGAGGGGCTCGCATCTCTCCTTCAC
GCGCCCGCCGCCCTACCTGAGGCCGCCATCCACGCCGGTTGAGTCGCGTTCTGCCGCCTCCCGCCTGTGG
TGCCTCCTGAACTGCGTCCGCCGTCTAGGTAAGTTTAAAGCTCAGGTCGAGACCGGGCCTTTGTCCGGCG
CTCCCTTGGAGCCTACCTAGACTCAGCCGGCTCTCCACGCTTTGCCTGACCCTGCTTGCTCAACTCTACG
TCTTTGTTTCGTTTTCTGTTCTGCGCCGTTACAGATCCAAGCTGTGACCGGCGCCTACCGTACGGCCACC
ATGTACCCTTATGACGTACCTGACTATGCTGGATCTAGCATTGCAATCCCTCTGGGAGTCACCACATCAG
ATACATCCTACTCAGATATGGCTGCTGGATCAGACCCTGAATCTGTGGAGGCTAGTCCAGCAGTTAATGA
GAAGAGCGTGTATTCCACTCATAATTATGGGACCACTCAGAGGCATGGGTGTCGAGGACTGCCTTATGCT
ACGATCATCCCTCGTTCTGACCTGAATGGCCTGCCGTCGCCTGTAGAGGAACGCTGTGGAGACAGCCCGA
ACTCTGAAGGAGAAACTGTACCTACCTGGTGTCCTTGTGGTCTTTCTCAGGATGGCTTCCTTCTCAACTG
TGACAAGTGCAGGGGAATGAGCAGGGGGAAGGTTATTAGACTTCATCGGCGGAAGCAGGACAACATATCA
GGTGGGGATAGCAGTGCAACAGAAAGCTGGGATGAGGAGCTTTCTCCTTCCACTGTGTTGTATACAGCAA
CACAGCACACACCTACAAGCATCACCTTAACTGTTAGAAGAACCAAACCCAAGAAGCGGAAAAAGAGTCC
AGAAAAGGGTCGTGCAGCACCAAAGACGAAGAAAATCAAGAATTCTCCCTCTGAAGCACAGAATTTAGAT
GAGAATACAACTGAGGGCTGGGAAAATCGGATAAGACTATGGACTGACCAGTATGAAGAAGCTTTCACTA
ATCAGTACAGTGCAGATGTACAGAACGCGCTTGAACAACACCTACATTCTAGCAAGGAATTTGTGGGCAA
ACCTACTATTTTAGACACTATTAATAAGACTGAATTGGCCTGTAATAACACAGTTATTGGTTCCCAAATG
CAGTTACAGCTGGGAAGAGTCACTCGTGTTCAAAAGCACCGGAAGATCCTGAGGGCTGCAAGAGATTTGG
CTTTGGACACTCTTATAATAGAGTATCGTGGGAAAGTCATGTTACGACAGCAATTTGAGGTCAATGGGCA
TTTCTTCAAAAAACCATACCCCTTTGTGCTCTTCTACTCAAAATTCAATGGTGTAGAGATGTGTGTGGAT
GCCCGTACTTTCGGTAATGATGCTCGGTTCATCAGAAGATCATGTACACCAAATGCAGAGGTGCGACACA
TGATTGCAGATGGGATGATTCACCTGTGCATCTATGCTGTGTCTGCCATCACCAAGGATGCTGAGGTCAC
CATAGCATTTGATTATGAGTATAGTAACTGTAATTATAAAGTGGACTGTGCCTGTCACAAGGGAAACCGG
AATTGTCCTATACAAAAAAGGAATCCTAATGCTACAGAACTGCCACTCCTACCACCTCCTCCAAGCCTAC
CCACCATTGGAGCAGAGACTAGACGTAGAAAAGCACGACGGAAAGAGCTAGAGATGGAGCAGCAGAATGA
GGCTTCAGAGGAGAATAATGACCAGCAATCACAAGAAGTTCCAGAAAAAGTAACTGTATCCAGTGATCAT
GAGGAAGTAGACAATCCAGAAGAAAAACCAGAAGAAGAGAAAGAAGAGGTTATAGATGACCAGGAGAACC
TAGCTCATAGCAGGAGGACCAGGGAAGATAGAAAGGTAGAAGCCATCATGCATGCTTTTGAAAACTTAGA
GAAAAGAAAGAAGCGGCGGGATCAGCCCTTGGAACAGAGCAACTCTGATGTAGAGATTACTACAACCACC
TCAGAGACTCCTGTTGGTGAAGAGACAAAAACTGAAGCCCCTGAATCTGAAGTTAGCAACTCTGTTTCAA
ATGTTACCATCCCAAGCACCCCACAGAGTGTTGGTGTGAATACCCGGAGGTCTTCCCAAGCAGGGGATAT
TGCTGCAGAAAAACTAGTCCCCAAGCCACCTCCAGCAAAGCCTTCTAGGCCCCGGCCGAAGAGTCGAATT
TCTCGGTACAGGACCAGTTCAGCCCAAAGACTAAAGCGTCAGAAGCAGGCCAATGCACAGCAGGCAGAAT
TGTCACAAGCTGCCTTGGAAGAGGGAGGAAGTAACAGTTTAGTAACTCCTACTGAAGCTGGAAGTCTAGA
CAGTTCAGGAGAAAACAGGCCATTAACAGGGTCTGACCCAACTGTGGTGTCAATTACTGGATCCCATGTC
AACCGTGCTGCATCTAAATACCCCAAAACCAAAAAGTATCTAGTTACAGAATGGTTGAATGACAAAGCAG
AGAAGCAAGAGTGCCCTGTTGAGTGCCCTTTACGTATCACAACGGATCCAACTGTACTGGCAACGACCCT
AAACATGTTACCAGGTCTTATCCATTCCCCGTTAATTTGCACCACCCCCAAACACTACATTCGCTTTGGC
TCACCCTTTATCCCTGAGAGACGTCGAAGGCCCCTTCTGCCTGATGGCACATTCAGCTCCTGTAAGAAGC
GCTGGATAAAACAAGCCTTAGAAGAAGGTAAGTATCAAGGTTACAAGACAGGTTTAAGGAGACCAATAAG
CTATTATTCGTATAGGATACTTTATACGAAGTTATTAAGTTATGGAGACCGGTGTGGCACGTGCGGACCG
AGCGGCCGCAGGAACCCCTAGTGATGGAGTTGGCCACTCCCTCTCTGCGCGCTCGCTCGCTCACTGAGGC
CGGGCGACCAAAGGTCGCCCGGCCTCAGTGAGCGAGCGAGCGCGCAGCTGCCTGCAGGGGCGCCTGATGC
GGTATTTTCTCCTTACGCATCTGTGCGGTATTTCACACCGCATA
[95 nt withheld, positions 3405-3499]
T
[46 nt withheld, positions 3501-3546]
C
[141 nt withheld, positions 3548-3688]
CCTTTGACGTTGGAGTCCACGTTCTTT
[37 nt withheld, positions 3716-3752]
ACTCTATCTCGGGCTATTCTTTTGATTTATAAGGGATTTTGCCGATTTCGGTCTATTGGTTAAAAAATGA
GCTGATTTAACAAAAATTTAACGCGAATTTTAACAAAATATTAACGTTTACAATTTTATGGTGCACTCTC
AGTACAATCTGCTCTGATGCCGCATAGTTAAGCCAGCCCCGACACCCGCCAACACCCGCTGACGCGCCCT
GACGGGCTTGTCTGCTCCCGGCATCCGCTTACAGACAAGCTGTGACCGTCTCCGGGAGCTGCATGTGTCA
GAGGTTTTCACCGTCATCACCGAAACGCGCGAGACGAAAGGGCCTCGTGATACGCCTATTTTTATAGGTT
AATGTCATGATAATAATGGTTTCTTAGACGTCAGGTGGCACTTTTCGGGGAAATGTGCGCGGAACCCCTA
TTTGTTTATTTTTCTAAATACATTCAAATATGTATCCGCTCATGAGACAATAACCCTGATAAATGCTTCA
ATAATATTGAAAAAGGAAGAGTATGAGTATTCAACATTTCCGTGTCGCCCTTATTCCCTTTTTTGCGGCA
TTTTGCCTTCCTGTTTTTGCTCACCCAGAAACGCTGGTGAAAGTAAAAGATGCTGAAGATCAGTTGGGTG
CACGAGTGGGTTACATCGAACTGGATCTCAACAGCGGTAAGATCCTTGAGAGTTTTCGCCCCGAAGAACG
TTTTCCAATGATGAGCACTTTTAAAGTTCTGCTATGTGGCGCGGTATTATCCCGTATTGACGCCGGGCAA
GAGCAACTCGGTCGCCGCATACACTATTCTCAGAATGACTTGGTTGAGTACTCACCAGTCACAGAAAAGC
ATCTTACGGATGGCATGACAGTAAGAGAATTATGCAGTGCTGCCATAACCATGAGTGATAACACTGCGGC
CAACTTACTTCTGACAACGATCGGAGGACCGAAGGAGCTAACCGCTTTTTTGCACAACATGGGGGATCAT
GTAACTCGCCTTGATCGTTGGGAACCGGAGCTGAATGAAGCCATACCAAACGACGAGCGTGACACCACGA
TGCCTGTAGCAATGGCAACAACGTTGCGCAAACTATTAACTGGCGAACTACTTACTCTAGCTTCCCGGCA
ACAATTAATAGACTGGATGGAGGCGGATAAAGTTGCAGGACCACTTCTGCGCTCGGCCCTTCCGGCTGGC
TGGTTTATTGCTGATAAATCTGGAGCCGGTGAGCGTGGGTCTCGCGGTATCATTGCAGCACTGGGGCCAG
ATGGTAAGCCCTCCCGTATCGTAGTTATCTACACGACGGGGAGTCAGGCAACTATGGATGAACGAAATAG
ACAGATCGCTGAGATAGGTGCCTCACTGATTAAGCATTGGTAACTGTCAGACCAAGTTTACTCATATATA
CTTTAGATTGATTTAAAACTTCATTTTTAATTTAAAAGGATCTAGGTGAAGATCCTTTTTGATAATCTCA
TGACCAAAATCCCTTAACGTGAGTTTTCGTTCCACTGAGCGTCAGACCCCGTAGAAAAGATCAAAGGATC
TTCTTGAGATCCTTTTTTTCTGCGCGTAATCTGCTGCTTGCAAACAAAAAAACCACCGCTACCAGCGGTG
GTTTGTTTGCCGGATCAAGAGCTACCAACTCTTTTTCCGAAGGTAACTGGCTTCAGCAGAGCGCAGATAC
CAAATACTGTTCTTCTAGTGTAGCCGTAGTTAGGCCACCACTTCAAGAACTCTGTAGCACCGCCTACATA
CCTCGCTCTGCTAATCCTGTTACCAGTGGCTGCTGCCAGTGGCGATAAGTCGTGTCTTACCGGGTTGGAC
TCAAGACGATAGTTACCGGATAAGGCGCAGCGGTCGGGCTGAACGGGGGGTTCGTGCACACAGCCCAGCT
TGGAGCGAACGACCTACACCGAACTGAGATACCTACAGCGTGAGCTATGAGAAAGCGCCACGCTTCCCGA
AGGGAGAAAGGCGGACAGGTATCCGGTAAGCGGCAGGGTCGGAACAGGAGAGCGCACGAGGGAGCTTCCA
GGGGGAAACGCCTGGTATCTTTATAGTCCTGTCGGGTTTCGCCACCTCTGACTTGAGCGTCGATTTTTGT
GATGCTCGTCAGGGGGGCGGAGCCTATGGAAAAACGCCAGCAACGCGGCCTTTTTACGGTTCCTGGCCTT
TTGCTGGCCTTTTGCTCACATGT
Features (pLannotate 1.2.2; 14 found; start..end, strand, type, name):
     12..39      +  repeat_region  AAV2 ITR (fragment): inverted terminal repeat of adeno-associated virus serotype 2 inverted
     68..95      +  repeat_region  AAV2 ITR (fragment): inverted terminal repeat of adeno-associated virus serotype 2 inverted
    175..386     +  promoter       EF-1α core promoter: core promoter for human elongation factor EF-1α
    399..667     +  LTR            5' LTR (truncated): truncated 5' long terminal repeat (LTR) from human T-cell leukemia virus (HTLV) type 1
    737..3118    +  CDS            SETD5 (fragment): SETD5_HUMAN - Also known as KIAA1757 From Homo sapiens (Human).
   3157..3185    +  protein_bind   lox2272 (fragment): Cre-mediated recombination occurs in the 8-bp core sequence (GGATACTT). lox2272 sites are compatible with each other, but incompatible with loxP or loxN sites (Lee and Saito, 1988). Cre recombinase
   3230..3311    +  repeat_region  AAV2 ITR (fragment): inverted terminal repeat of adeno-associated virus serotype 2 inverted
   3353..3404    -  misc_feature   bom (fragment): basis of mobility region from pBR322
   3423..3878    +  rep_origin     f1 ori (sequence partly withheld): f1 bacteriophage origin of replication; arrow indicates direction of (+) strand synthesis
   3879..3928    -  misc_feature   bom (fragment): basis of mobility region from pBR322
   4030..4065    -  CDS            rop (fragment): Rop protein, which maintains plasmids at low copy number; rop
   4160..4264    +  promoter       AmpR promoter: bla
   4265..5125    +  CDS            AmpR: β-lactamase; bla; confers resistance to ampicillin, carbenicillin, and related antibiotics
   5296..5884    +  rep_origin     ori: high-copy-number ColE1/pMB1/pBR322/pUC origin of replication
