[The description below was written by a language model from this plasmid's Addgene catalogue record and pLannotate feature annotations shown in this document.]
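Description:
pAAVLINK-EF1alpha-HA-5'-SETD5 is an AAV transfer plasmid built on the pAAV-MCS2 backbone and serves as the 5' half of a split-vector pair for expressing human SETD5, whose coding sequence is too large to deliver comfortably in a single AAV genome. It is maintained in bacteria through a high-copy ColE1/pUC-type origin and selected with ampicillin via the bla (AmpR) gene. An f1 phage origin is also present, along with small remnants of pBR322 bom and rop sequences. The annotated sequence is about 5.9 kb, and the AAV2 inverted terminal repeats flanking the cassette are detected only as fragments, which is common for these repeat-rich, structured elements in sequencing-derived annotations.

Between the ITRs, an EF-1α core promoter followed by a truncated HTLV-1 5' LTR segment (a composite arrangement commonly used to enhance expression) drives an N-terminal portion of SETD5, annotated as a roughly 2.4 kb fragment of the coding sequence. The catalogue entry lists an N-terminal HA tag, although the feature table does not annotate it separately. Downstream of the SETD5 fragment lies a partially annotated lox2272 site, a Cre target that recombines only with other lox2272 sites and not with loxP. No polyadenylation signal or 3' coding portion is annotated, consistent with this being only the upstream half. In the AAVLINK approach, described by the depositors as a DNA-recombination method for large cargo delivery, this site presumably allows joining with a matching 3' vector in co-transduced cells to reconstitute the full-length gene. The record does not describe the partner vector, the source of recombinase, or any splicing elements, and refers to the publication for the corresponding constructs.
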