Addgene plasmid #244298: pAAVLINK-EF1alpha-HA-5'-SETD5
Purpose: 5' AAVLINK plasmid for SETD5 expression
Depositing lab: Zhonghua Lu. Depositing organization: Shenzhen Institute of Advanced Technology (SIAT), Chinese Academy of Sciences. Publication: AAVLINK: A potent DNA-recombination method for large cargo delivery in gene therapy. Lin J, Lin Y, Liu N, Cao W, Zhang J, Wen S, Zhang Y, Liao W, Hong Z, Lin Y, Liu Q, Liu H, Li Q, Chen B, Li M, Luo Z, Yang L, Yang Y, Zheng SH, Wang Y, Chu H, Hu Y, Qin Y, Luo BX, Tian S, Chen Y, Yan T, Yang L, Wang H, Liu T, Jiang Y, Lu Z. Cell. 2026 Feb 5;189(3):969-986.e17. doi: 10.1016/j.cell.2025.12.039. Epub 2026 Jan 27. PubMed 41605211.
Backbone
  Vector backbone: pAAV-MCS2
  Backbone manufacturer: Steve Jackson (Addgene # 46954)
  Vector type: AAV
Growth in bacteria
  Bacterial resistance: Ampicillin, 100 μg/mL
  Growth temperature: 37°C
  Growth strain: NEB Stable
  Copy number: High Copy
Gene/Insert
  Gene/Insert name: SETD5
  Species: H. sapiens (human)
  Entrez Gene: SETD5 (a.k.a. MRD23, SETD5A)
  Promoter: EF1alpha
  Tag / fusion protein: HA (N terminal on insert)
  Cloning method: Restriction Enzyme; 5′ cloning site unknown (unknown if destroyed)
Terms and licenses: Academic/Nonprofit Terms; Industry Terms: Not Available to Industry
Depositor comments: See publication for corresponding AAV Link vectors.
How to cite: pAAVLINK-EF1alpha-HA-5'-SETD5 was a gift from Zhonghua Lu (Addgene plasmid # 244298 ; http://n2t.net/addgene:244298 ; RRID:Addgene_244298)
